>Addgene plasmid #16972 | XP31 Vox | addgene partial sequence | sequence record 22842 | T7 5'-TAATACGACTCACTATAGGG-3'
CGAGGTCGACGGTATCGATAAGCTTGATATCGAATTCCGATTTATTAGTCATATAAATGGTATTTTTCAT
AGAATATACAAGCCACTATTCAATGTGAATAAAATCATGTCAACACATGGCCCAATATTAGCCATCCATT
CAGTAAACATCTTGTCAATAACAATATTCAGTGCAATTTTGTTTGTCCTGCGGGAGGACAGAAGTCCATG
GAAAAGTCCAGCCTTTAGTATAGTCCTTTTATAAGTTCTAGATTAATATCTAACAAATGGCCTTTCTTCC
TAATAGGCCAGAGGTTGCCCAAGGTGCTGTTGGGGCAGGTAGAGCATCTGAAAAGGTTGAGAGTTGAAGG
GAGTCATAGAGTCCATGGCAGGAGGATGCATGGTATAGGGCATGGTACCAGGCAGGGTTTCCATTAGTGG
GTTATAACCTGGGTAGGGATGTTGGACTGCATGCTGGAATACAGGAGTGGGCTGCTGTGCATAGCCGTAG
ACACCAAAGAACTGGGCTGGGTGGTATGAGTCTGGTCTGCCATCTTGGATTTCCCGTTTGTATTTCATCC
TGCGGTTCTGGAACCAGGTTTTAATCTGGACTTCAGAAAGCTGGAGTTTGGCTGCGAGTTTCCGTCTTTC
AGACGCCCCAAGGTATCTGTGTTTCTGAAAAGTCTTCTCCAGAGTGGAGATCTGATCACTGGTGAAAGCC
GTCCTCAACCTTCGGCCCATCTTGCCCTCTTCATCTGAGGTATCATTGGGACTCAGAGATACGGAGGCAT
CTCCTTCAGGGGCTGTAGAGTTGGATCGACTCGTTTCACTTTCATAGCCTGAGTCAGTGCTAGTGCTGTA
GGTGGAATCAACAGGTTGTGCCCCTTTCACAGGTGATGTTGCTGGAGTGCTGGCCGACATGGCCTCCATT
CCTCTGGAGTATGAGGTTGTGTCCCTGTGTAGCAATCCATTGTCTC
