[The description below was written by a language model from this plasmid's Addgene catalogue record.]
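Description:
XP31 Vox is a cDNA clone of the Xenopus laevis homeobox gene Vox (also known as Vox-15, Vent-2 or Xom; current gene symbol ventx2.1.L) carried in the pBluescript SK phagemid cloning vector, a backbone of about 3 kb. It is propagated in E. coli as a high-copy plasmid under ampicillin selection. Although catalogued as a bacterial expression vector, the record gives no indication that it is meant for protein production. pBluescript is a general cloning and in vitro transcription vector whose polylinker is flanked by phage RNA polymerase promoters, and the depositor's notes describe that kind of use. The insert was introduced by restriction enzyme cloning, but the sites used, the insert size, and whether it covers the full coding region or includes untranslated sequence are not stated. No feature table is available for this entry.

The main documented application is generating an antisense riboprobe: the plasmid is linearised with BamHI and transcribed from the T7 promoter, giving run-off RNA complementary to Vox mRNA. Such a probe is suited to in situ hybridisation or other detection of Vox transcripts in frog embryos. Vox encodes a homeodomain factor with ventralising activity, studied in the context of dorsal-ventral patterning in early Xenopus development, so the probe serves as a marker for ventral patterning. The record lists SP6 and T7 as sequencing primers. Standard pBluescript SK carries T3 and T7 promoters rather than SP6, so the SP6 entry should be verified against the actual sequence before relying on it.
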