Addgene plasmid #16972: XP31 Vox
Depositing lab: Randall Moon. Depositing organization: University of Washington. Publication: Regulation of dorsal-ventral patterning: the ventralizing effects of the novel Xenopus homeobox gene Vox. Schmidt JE, von Dassow G, Kimelman D. Development. 1996 Jun;122(6):1711-21. doi: 10.1242/dev.122.6.1711. PubMed 8674411.
Backbone
  Vector backbone: pBluescript SK
  Backbone manufacturer: Stratagene
  Backbone size w/o insert (bp): 3000
  Vector type: Bacterial Expression
Growth in bacteria
  Bacterial resistance: Ampicillin, 100 μg/mL
  Growth temperature: 37°C
  Growth strain: DH5alpha
  Copy number: High Copy
Gene/Insert
  Gene/Insert name: Vox (alt names: Vox-15; Vent-2)
  Species: X. laevis (frog)
  Entrez Gene: ventx2.1.L (a.k.a. XELAEV_18034617mg, Xbr-1a, Xvr-11b, ventx2.1-a, ventx2.1-b, vox, vox1, xom, xvent-2, xvent-2b)
  Cloning method: Restriction Enzyme
  Sequencing primers: 5′ SP6; 3′ T7
Terms and licenses: Academic/Nonprofit Terms; Industry Terms: Not Available to Industry
Depositor comments: Transcription: antisense probe is made by digesting with BamHI and transcribing with T7. Plasmid History: Constructed by Jennifer Schmidt in 1996. Ref: Schmidt et al, 1996, Development 122:1711-1721.
How to cite: XP31 Vox was a gift from Randall Moon (Addgene plasmid # 16972 ; http://n2t.net/addgene:16972 ; RRID:Addgene_16972)
